Addgene plasmid #143978: TFORF1789
Purpose: Lentiviral vector for overexpressing transcription factor ORFs with unique 24-bp barcodes. Barcodes facilitate identification of transcription factors in pooled screens.
Depositing lab: Feng Zhang. Depositing organization: Broad Institute. Publication: A transcription factor atlas of directed differentiation. Joung J, Ma S, Tay T, Geiger-Schuller KR, Kirchgatterer PC, Verdine VK, Guo B, Arias-Garcia MA, Allen WE, Singh A, Kuksenko O, Abudayyeh OO, Gootenberg JS, Fu Z, Macrae RK, Buenrostro JD, Regev A, Zhang F. Cell. 2023 Jan 5;186(1):209-229.e26. doi: 10.1016/j.cell.2022.11.026. PubMed 36608654.
Backbone
  Vector backbone: pLX_TRC317
  Backbone manufacturer: Broad Institute Genetic Perturbation Platform
  Backbone size w/o insert (bp): 8264
  Vector type: Mammalian Expression, Lentiviral
  Selectable markers: Puromycin
Growth in bacteria
  Bacterial resistance: Ampicillin, 100 μg/mL
  Growth temperature: 37°C
  Growth strain: NEB Stable
  Copy number: High Copy
Gene/Insert
  Gene/Insert name: ZNF232
  Species: H. sapiens (human)
  Insert size (bp): 1436
  Entrez Gene: ZNF232 (a.k.a. ZSCAN11)
  Promoter: EF1a
  Cloning method: Unknown
  Sequencing primers: 5′ GGGTGGAGACTGAAGTTAGGCCAG; 3′ CACATAGCGTAAAAGGAGCAACATAG
Terms and licenses: Academic/Nonprofit Terms; Industry Terms: Not Available to Industry
Depositor comments: NM_014519,XM_017025021,ENST00000250076 . The transcription factor ORF portion of this plasmid was synthesized by Genewiz. Please test multiple small colonies in case of plasmid recombination. To make this collection available in a timely manner, a portion of this collection was not fully sequenced by Addgene. If an Addgene verified full plasmid sequence is not available, please contact us prior to placing an order to request the full sequence.
How to cite: TFORF1789 was a gift from Feng Zhang (Addgene plasmid # 143978 ; http://n2t.net/addgene:143978 ; RRID:Addgene_143978)
