[The description below was written by a language model from this plasmid's Addgene catalogue record and pLannotate feature annotations shown in this document.]
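Description:
TFORF1789 is a lentiviral mammalian expression plasmid built on the pLX_TRC317 backbone from the Broad Institute Genetic Perturbation Platform, carrying the human zinc-finger transcription factor ZNF232 (also known as ZSCAN11) as a synthesized open reading frame. It belongs to a barcoded transcription factor ORF collection in which each clone carries a unique 24-bp barcode, so that the factor delivered to a cell can be identified by sequencing in pooled overexpression screens, such as those aimed at directed differentiation. The barcode itself is not annotated in the feature table. In bacteria the roughly 9.7 kb plasmid is maintained through a high-copy ColE1/pUC-type origin and selected with ampicillin via β-lactamase. An f1 origin and lac/T3/T7 remnants are also present. The depositor notes that the plasmid can recombine.

The viral portion has a third-generation, self-inactivating layout. An RSV promoter fused to a truncated HIV-1 5' LTR drives genomic RNA production in packaging cells, followed by the Ψ packaging signal with a partial gag sequence, the Rev response element for nuclear export, and a cPPT/CTS element that aids nuclear import of the reverse-transcribed genome. The ΔU3 3' LTR inactivates LTR promoter activity after integration, and an SV40 poly(A) signal follows it. Within the provirus, an SV40 early promoter drives puromycin N-acetyltransferase for selection of transduced cells, and a separate EF-1α promoter drives ZNF232, with a downstream WPRE to enhance transcript stability and expression. The automated annotation matches only part of the 1,436-bp insert to ZNF232, and a short U6 promoter fragment lies between the ORF and the WPRE; the record does not explain either.
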