Features (pLannotate 1.2.2; 31 found; start..end, strand, type, name):
      5..231     +  promoter       RSV promoter: Rous sarcoma virus enhancer/promoter
    232..412     +  LTR            5' LTR (truncated): truncated 5' long terminal repeat (LTR) from HIV-1
    459..584     +  misc_feature   HIV-1 Ψ: packaging signal of human immunodeficiency virus type 1
    568..931     +  CDS            HIV-1 gag (fragment): gag protein from human immunodeficiency virus 1; gag
   1077..1310    +  misc_feature   RRE: The Rev response element (RRE) of HIV-1 allows for Rev-dependent mRNA export from the nucleus to the cytoplasm.
   1687..1713    +  CDS            Rev (fragment): human immunodeficiency virus 1 (HIV-1) Rev protein; rev; enhances nuclear export of unspliced and incompletely spliced viral mRNAs
   1720..1743    +  promoter       SV40 promoter (fragment): SV40 early promoter
   1744..1815    +  promoter       SV40 promoter (fragment): SV40 enhancer and early promoter
   1839..1974    +  rep_origin     SV40 ori: SV40 origin of replication
   2020..2616    +  CDS            PuroR (fragment): puromycin N-acetyltransferase; pac from Streptomyces; confers resistance to puromycin
   2665..2782    +  misc_feature   cPPT/CTS: central polypurine tract and central termination sequence of HIV-1
   2847..2913    +  CDS            small t antigen (fragment): SV40 (simian virus 40) small t antigen
   2920..4098    +  promoter       EF-1α promoter: strong constitutive promoter for human elongation factor EF-1α
   4196..5068    +  CDS            ZNF232 (fragment): ZN232_HUMAN - Also known as ZSCAN11. Experimental evidence at protein level: Swiss-Prot protein existence level 1. May be involved in transcriptional regulation. From Homo sapiens (Human).
   5462..5515    +  promoter       U6 promoter (fragment): RNA polymerase III promoter for human U6 snRNA
   5557..6145    +  misc_feature   WPRE: woodchuck hepatitis virus posttranscriptional regulatory element
   6196..6215    +  misc_feature   cPPT/CTS (fragment): central polypurine tract and central termination sequence of HIV-1
   6217..6450    +  LTR            3' LTR (ΔU3): self-inactivating 3' long terminal repeat (LTR) from HIV-1
   6528..6649    +  polyA_signal   SV40 poly(A) signal: SV40 polyadenylation signal
   6689..6824    +  rep_origin     SV40 ori: SV40 origin of replication
   6845..6863    -  promoter       T7 promoter: promoter for bacteriophage T7 RNA polymerase
   6871..7026    +  CDS            lacZα (fragment): LacZα fragment of β-galactosidase; lacZ fragment
   7031..7459    +  rep_origin     f1 ori (sequence partly withheld): f1 bacteriophage origin of replication; arrow indicates direction of (+) strand synthesis
   7512..7616    +  promoter       AmpR promoter: bla
   7617..8477    +  CDS            AmpR: β-lactamase; bla; confers resistance to ampicillin, carbenicillin, and related antibiotics
   8648..9236    +  rep_origin     ori: high-copy-number ColE1/pMB1/pBR322/pUC origin of replication
   9419..9511    +  CDS            lacI (fragment): lac repressor; lacI; The lac repressor binds to the lac operator to inhibit transcription in E. coli. This inhibition can be relieved by adding lactose or isopropyl-β-D-thiogalactopyranoside (IPTG).
   9524..9545    +  protein_bind   CAP binding site: CAP binding activates transcription in the presence of cAMP. E. coli catabolite activator protein
   9560..9590    +  promoter       lac promoter: promoter for the E. coli lac operon
   9598..9614    +  protein_bind   lac operator: The lac repressor binds to the lac operator to inhibit transcription in E. coli. This inhibition can be relieved by adding lactose or isopropyl-β-D-thiogalactopyranoside (IPTG). lac repressor encoded by lacI
   9659..9677    +  promoter       T3 promoter: promoter for bacteriophage T3 RNA polymerase
>Addgene plasmid #143978 | TFORF1789 | addgene full sequence | sequence record 400521 | Addgene NGS Result
TTAATGTAGTCTTATGCAATACTCTTGTAGTCTTGCAACATGGTAACGATGAGTTAGCAACATGCCTTAC
AAGGAGAGAAAAAGCACCGTGCATGCCGATTGGTGGAAGTAAGGTGGTACGATCGTGCCTTATTAGGAAG
GCAACAGACGGGTCTGACATGGATTGGACGAACCACTGAATTGCCGCATTGCAGAGATATTGTATTTAAG
TGCCTAGCTCGATACATAAACGGGTCTCTCTGGTTAGACCAGATCTGAGCCTGGGAGCTCTCTGGCTAAC
TAGGGAACCCACTGCTTAAGCCTCAATAAAGCTTGCCTTGAGTGCTTCAAGTAGTGTGTGCCCGTCTGTT
GTGTGACTCTGGTAACTAGAGATCCCTCAGACCCTTTTAGTCAGTGTGGAAAATCTCTAGCAGTGGCGCC
CGAACAGGGACTTGAAAGCGAAAGGGAAACCAGAGGAGCTCTCTCGACGCAGGACTCGGCTTGCTGAAGC
GCGCACGGCAAGAGGCGAGGGGCGGCGACTGGTGAGTACGCCAAAAATTTTGACTAGCGGAGGCTAGAAG
GAGAGAGATGGGTGCGAGAGCGTCAGTATTAAGCGGGGGAGAATTAGATCGCGATGGGAAAAAATTCGGT
TAAGGCCAGGGGGAAAGAAAAAATATAAATTAAAACATATAGTATGGGCAAGCAGGGAGCTAGAACGATT
CGCAGTTAATCCTGGCCTGTTAGAAACATCAGAAGGCTGTAGACAAATACTGGGACAGCTACAACCATCC
CTTCAGACAGGATCAGAAGAACTTAGATCATTATATAATACAGTAGCAACCCTCTATTGTGTGCATCAAA
GGATAGAGATAAAAGACACCAAGGAAGCTTTAGACAAGATAGAGGAAGAGCAAAACAAAAGTAAGACCAC
CGCACAGCAAGCGGCCGCTGATCTTCAGACCTGGAGGAGGAGATATGAGGGACAATTGGAGAAGTGAATT
ATATAAATATAAAGTAGTAAAAATTGAACCATTAGGAGTAGCACCCACCAAGGCAAAGAGAAGAGTGGTG
CAGAGAGAAAAAAGAGCAGTGGGAATAGGAGCTTTGTTCCTTGGGTTCTTGGGAGCAGCAGGAAGCACTA
TGGGCGCAGCGTCAATGACGCTGACGGTACAGGCCAGACAATTATTGTCTGGTATAGTGCAGCAGCAGAA
CAATTTGCTGAGGGCTATTGAGGCGCAACAGCATCTGTTGCAACTCACAGTCTGGGGCATCAAGCAGCTC
CAGGCAAGAATCCTGGCTGTGGAAAGATACCTAAAGGATCAACAGCTCCTGGGGATTTGGGGTTGCTCTG
GAAAACTCATTTGCACCACTGCTGTGCCTTGGAATGCTAGTTGGAGTAATAAATCTCTGGAACAGATTTG
GAATCACACGACCTGGATGGAGTGGGACAGAGAAATTAACAATTACACAAGCTTAATACACTCCTTAATT
GAAGAATCGCAAAACCAGCAAGAAAAGAATGAACAAGAATTATTGGAATTAGATAAATGGGCAAGTTTGT
GGAATTGGTTTAACATAACAAATTGGCTGTGGTATATAAAATTATTCATAATGATAGTAGGAGGCTTGGT
AGGTTTAAGAATAGTTTTTGCTGTACTTTCTATAGTGAATAGAGTTAGGCAGGGATATTCACCATTATCG
TTTCAGACCCACCTCCCAACCCCGAGGGGACCCATGCATTGCATCTCAATTAGTCAGCAACCAGGTGTGG
AAAGTCCCCAGGCTCCCCAGCAGGCAGAAGTATGCAAAGCATGCGTCTCAATTAGTCAGCAACCATAGTC
CCGCCCCTAACTCCGCCCATCCCGCCCCTAACTCCGCCCAGTTCCGCCCATTCTCCGCCCCATGGCTGAC
TAATTTTTTTTATTTATGCAGAGGCCGAGGCCGCCTCGGCCTCTGAGCTATTCCAGAAGTAGTGAGGAGG
CTTTTTTGGAGGCCTAGGCTTTTGCAAAAAGCTTTCTAGAGGTACCACCGGAGCTTACCATGACCGAGTA
CAAGCCCACGGTGCGCCTCGCCACCCGCGACGACGTCCCCAGGGCCGTACGCACCCTCGCCGCCGCGTTC
GCCGACTACCCCGCCACGCGCCACACCGTCGATCCGGACCGCCACATCGAGCGGGTCACCGAGCTGCAAG
AACTCTTCCTCACGCGCGTCGGGCTCGACATCGGCAAGGTGTGGGTCGCGGACGACGGCGCCGCCGTGGC
GGTCTGGACCACGCCGGAGAGCGTCGAAGCGGGGGCGGTGTTCGCCGAGATCGGCCCGCGCATGGCCGAG
TTGAGCGGTTCCCGGCTGGCCGCGCAGCAACAGATGGAAGGCCTCCTGGCGCCGCACCGGCCCAAGGAGC
CCGCGTGGTTCCTGGCCACCGTCGGCGTCTCGCCCGACCACCAGGGCAAGGGTCTGGGCAGCGCCGTCGT
GCTCCCCGGAGTGGAGGCGGCCGAGCGCGCCGGGGTGCCCGCCTTCCTGGAGACCTCCGCGCCCCGCAAC
CTCCCCTTCTACGAGCGGCTCGGCTTCACCGTCACCGCCGACGTCGAGGTGCCCGAAGGACCGCGCACCT
GGTGCATGACCCGCAAGCCCGGTGCCAGTTAACGAATTCTAGATCTTGAGACAAATGGCAGTATTCATCC
ACAATTTTAAAAGAAAAGGGGGGATTGGGGGGTACAGTGCAGGGGAAAGAATAGTAGACATAATAGCAAC
AGACATACAAACTAAAGAATTACAAAAACAAATTACAAAAATTCAAAATTTTCGGGTTTATTACAGGGAC
AGCAGAGATCCACTTTGGCGCCGGCTCGAGGCCTGCAGGTGCAAAGATGGATAAAGTTTTAAACAGAGAG
GAATCTTTGCAGCTAATGGACCTTCTAGGTCTTGAAAGGAGTGGGAATTGGCTCCGGTGCCCGTCAGTGG
GCAGAGCGCACATCGCCCACAGTCCCCGAGAAGTTGGGGGGAGGGGTCGGCAATTGAACCGGTGCCTAGA
GAAGGTGGCGCGGGGTAAACTGGGAAAGTGATGTCGTGTACTGGCTCCGCCTTTTTCCCGAGGGTGGGGG
AGAACCGTATATAAGTGCAGTAGTCGCCGTGAACGTTCTTTTTCGCAACGGGTTTGCCGCCAGAACACAG
GTAAGTGCCGTGTGTGGTTCCCGCGGGCCTGGCCTCTTTACGGGTTATGGCCCTTGCGTGCCTTGAATTA
CTTCCACCTGGCTGCAGTACGTGATTCTTGATCCCGAGCTTCGGGTTGGAAGTGGGTGGGAGAGTTCGAG
GCCTTGCGCTTAAGGAGCCCCTTCGCCTCGTGCTTGAGTTGAGGCCTGGCCTGGGCGCTGGGGCCGCCGC
GTGCGAATCTGGTGGCACCTTCGCGCCTGTCTCGCTGCTTTCGATAAGTCTCTAGCCATTTAAAATTTTT
GATGACCTGCTGCGACGCTTTTTTTCTGGCAAGATAGTCTTGTAAATGCGGGCCAAGATCTGCACACTGG
TATTTCGGTTTTTGGGGCCGCGGGCGGCGACGGGGCCCGTGCGTCCCAGCGCACATGTTCGGCGAGGCGG
GGCCTGCGAGCGCGGCCACCGAGAATCGGACGGGGGTAGTCTCAAGCTGGCCGGCCTGCTCTGGTGCCTG
GCCTCGCGCCGCCGTGTATCGCCCCGCCCTGGGCGGCAAGGCTGGCCCGGTCGGCACCAGTTGCGTGAGC
GGAAAGATGGCCGCTTCCCGGCCCTGCTGCAGGGAGCTCAAAATGGAGGACGCGGCGCTCGGGAGAGCGG
GCGGGTGAGTCACCCACACAAAGGAAAAGGGCCTTTCCGTCCTCAGCCGTCGCTTCATGTGACTCCACGG
AGTACCGGGCGCCGTCCAGGCACCTCGATTAGTTCTCGAGCTTTTGGAGTACGTCGTCTTTAGGTTGGGG
GGAGGGGTTTTATGCGATGGAGTTTCCCCACACTGAGTGGGTGGAGACTGAAGTTAGGCCAGCTTGGCAC
TTGATGTAATTCTCCTTGGAATTTGCCCTTTTTGAGTTTGGATCTTGGTTCATTCTCAAGCCTCAGACAG
TGGTTCAAAGTTTTTTTCTTCCATTTCAGGTGTCGTGAGGCTAGCACCGCCACCATGGAACCTCCTGGTC
CTGTGAGGGGGCCCTTGCAAGATTCCAGCTGGTATGAGCCTTCTGCAGAGCTAGTGCAGACTAGGATGGC
TGTATCACTAACAGCAGCTGAAACTCTGGCCCTTCAGGGTACACAGGGACAAGAGAAGATGATGATGATG
GGACCAAAGGAAGAGGAACAGTCTTGTGAGTATGAGACCAGGCTACCTGGGAACCACTCTACCAGTCAAG
AGATCTTCCGCCAACGCTTCAGGCATCTCCGCTACCAGGAGACTCCTGGTCCCCGGGAGGCCTTGAGCCA
ACTACGAGTACTCTGCTGTGAGTGGCTGAGGCCAGAGAAACACACGAAGGAGCAGATCCTGGAGTTCCTG
GTGCTGGAACAATTCTTGACCATCCTGCCTGAGGAGCTCCAATCCTGGGTGCGGGGACATCACCCTAAGA
GTGGAGAGGAGGCTGTGACTGTGCTGGAGGATTTAGAGAAAGGACTTGAACCAGAGCCGCAGGTCCCAGG
CCCTGCACATGGACCTGCACAGGAAGAGCCATGGGAGAAGAAGGAATCTCTGGGAGCAGCCCAGGAAGCA
CTGAGCATCCAGCTCCAGCCTAAGGAGACCCAGCCTTTCCCAAAGAGTGAACAGGTATATTTACATTTTC
TGTCAGTTGTTACAGAAGATGGCCCAGAGCCCAAGGACAAAGGATCATTGCCACAACCACCCATTACTGA
AGTGGAATCACAGGTGTTCTCAGAAAAACTTGCTACTGACACCTCTACATTTGAAGCTACCTCTGAGGGT
ACCTTAGAACTGCAGCAGAGAAATCCCAAAGCGGAGAGACTGAGGTGGTCCCCTGCCCAGGAGGAAAGTT
TCAGGCAGATGGTTGTCATCCATAAGGAAATTCCCACAGGGAAGAAAGACCATGAATGTAGTGAATGTGG
TAAAACCTTCATTTATAACTCACATCTTGTTGTCCACCAGAGAGTTCATTCTGGAGAGAAACCCTATAAG
TGTAGTGACTGTGGGAAAACTTTCAAACAGAGCTCAAACCTCGGTCAGCATCAGAGAATTCATACAGGAG
AGAAACCCTTCGAATGTAATGAATGTGGGAAGGCCTTCAGATGGGGTGCTCATCTTGTTCAGCATCAGAG
GATTCACTCAGGAGAGAAGCCCTATGAGTGTAATGAGTGTGGGAAGGCCTTTAGTCAAAGCTCATATCTA
AGTCAGCATCGGAGAATTCACAGTGGAGAGAAACCTTTTATATGTAAAGAATGTGGGAAAGCTTATGGAT
GGTGCTCAGAGCTCATTAGACATCGGAGAGTTCATGCCAGAAAAGAGCCTTCCCATTAGTAATGAACTAG
TCCGTAACTTGAAAGTATTTCGATTTCTTGGCTTTATATATCTTGTGGAAAGGACGACCTAACCTACACC
AACATTAATGAACGCGTTAAGTCGACAATCAACCTCTGGATTACAAAATTTGTGAAAGATTGACTGGTAT
TCTTAACTATGTTGCTCCTTTTACGCTATGTGGATACGCTGCTTTAATGCCTTTGTATCATGCTATTGCT
TCCCGTATGGCTTTCATTTTCTCCTCCTTGTATAAATCCTGGTTGCTGTCTCTTTATGAGGAGTTGTGGC
CCGTTGTCAGGCAACGTGGCGTGGTGTGCACTGTGTTTGCTGACGCAACCCCCACTGGTTGGGGCATTGC
CACCACCTGTCAGCTCCTTTCCGGGACTTTCGCTTTCCCCCTCCCTATTGCCACGGCGGAACTCATCGCC
GCCTGCCTTGCCCGCTGCTGGACAGGGGCTCGGCTGTTGGGCACTGACAATTCCGTGGTGTTGTCGGGGA
AATCATCGTCCTTTCCTTGGCTGCTCGCCTGTGTTGCCACCTGGATTCTGCGCGGGACGTCCTTCTGCTA
CGTCCCTTCGGCCCTCAATCCAGCGGACCTTCCTTCCCGCGGCCTGCTGCCGGCTCTGCGGCCTCTTCCG
CGTCTTCGCCTTCGCCCTCAGACGAGTCGGATCTCCCTTTGGGCCGCCTCCCCGCGTCGACTTTAAGACC
AATGACTTACAAGGCAGCTGTAGATCTTAGCCACTTTTTAAAAGAAAAGGGGGGACTGGAAGGGCTAATT
CACTCCCAACGAAGACAAGATCTGCTTTTTGCTTGTACTGGGTCTCTCTGGTTAGACCAGATCTGAGCCT
GGGAGCTCTCTGGCTAACTAGGGAACCCACTGCTTAAGCCTCAATAAAGCTTGCCTTGAGTGCTTCAAGT
AGTGTGTGCCCGTCTGTTGTGTGACTCTGGTAACTAGAGATCCCTCAGACCCTTTTAGTCAGTGTGGAAA
ATCTCTAGCAGTACGTATAGTAGTTCATGTCATCTTATTATTCAGTATTTATAACTTGCAAAGAAATGAA
TATCAGAGAGTGAGAGGAACTTGTTTATTGCAGCTTATAATGGTTACAAATAAAGCAATAGCATCACAAA
TTTCACAAATAAAGCATTTTTTTCACTGCATTCTAGTTGTGGTTTGTCCAAACTCATCAATGTATCTTAT
CATGTCTGGCTCTAGCTATCCCGCCCCTAACTCCGCCCATCCCGCCCCTAACTCCGCCCAGTTCCGCCCA
TTCTCCGCCCCATGGCTGACTAATTTTTTTTATTTATGCAGAGGCCGAGGCCGCCTCGGCCTCTGAGCTA
TTCCAGAAGTAGTGAGGAGGCTTTTTTGGAGGCCTAGGGACGTACCCAATTCGCCCTATAGTGAGTCGTA
TTACGCGCGCTCACTGGCCGTCGTTTTACAACGTCGTGACTGGGAAAACCCTGGCGTTACCCAACTTAAT
CGCCTTGCAGCACATCCCCCTTTCGCCAGCTGGCGTAATAGCGAAGAGGCCCGCACCGATCGCCCTTCCC
AACAGTTGCGCAGCCTGAATGGCGAATGGG
[124 nt withheld, positions 7031-7154]
C
[91 nt withheld, positions 7156-7246]
A
[49 nt withheld, positions 7248-7296]
CCTTTGACGTTGGAGTCCACGTTCTTT
[37 nt withheld, positions 7324-7360]
ACCCTATCTCGGTCTATTCTTTTGATTTATAAGGGATTTTGCCGATTTCGGCCTATTGGTTAAAAAATGA
GCTGATTTAACAAAAATTTAACGCGAATTTTAACAAAATATTAACGCTTACAATTTAGGTGGCACTTTTC
GGGGAAATGTGCGCGGAACCCCTATTTGTTTATTTTTCTAAATACATTCAAATATGTATCCGCTCATGAG
ACAATAACCCTGATAAATGCTTCAATAATATTGAAAAAGGAAGAGTATGAGTATTCAACATTTCCGTGTC
GCCCTTATTCCCTTTTTTGCGGCATTTTGCCTTCCTGTTTTTGCTCACCCAGAAACGCTGGTGAAAGTAA
AAGATGCTGAAGATCAGTTGGGTGCACGAGTGGGTTACATCGAACTGGATCTCAACAGCGGTAAGATCCT
TGAGAGTTTTCGCCCCGAAGAACGTTTTCCAATGATGAGCACTTTTAAAGTTCTGCTATGTGGCGCGGTA
TTATCCCGTATTGACGCCGGGCAAGAGCAACTCGGTCGCCGCATACACTATTCTCAGAATGACTTGGTTG
AGTACTCACCAGTCACAGAAAAGCATCTTACGGATGGCATGACAGTAAGAGAATTATGCAGTGCTGCCAT
AACCATGAGTGATAACACTGCGGCCAACTTACTTCTGACAACGATCGGAGGACCGAAGGAGCTAACCGCT
TTTTTGCACAACATGGGGGATCATGTAACTCGCCTTGATCGTTGGGAACCGGAGCTGAATGAAGCCATAC
CAAACGACGAGCGTGACACCACGATGCCTGTAGCAATGGCAACAACGTTGCGCAAACTATTAACTGGCGA
ACTACTTACTCTAGCTTCCCGGCAACAATTAATAGACTGGATGGAGGCGGATAAAGTTGCAGGACCACTT
CTGCGCTCGGCCCTTCCGGCTGGCTGGTTTATTGCTGATAAATCTGGAGCCGGTGAGCGTGGGTCTCGCG
GTATCATTGCAGCACTGGGGCCAGATGGTAAGCCCTCCCGTATCGTAGTTATCTACACGACGGGGAGTCA
GGCAACTATGGATGAACGAAATAGACAGATCGCTGAGATAGGTGCCTCACTGATTAAGCATTGGTAACTG
TCAGACCAAGTTTACTCATATATACTTTAGATTGATTTAAAACTTCATTTTTAATTTAAAAGGATCTAGG
TGAAGATCCTTTTTGATAATCTCATGACCAAAATCCCTTAACGTGAGTTTTCGTTCCACTGAGCGTCAGA
CCCCGTAGAAAAGATCAAAGGATCTTCTTGAGATCCTTTTTTTCTGCGCGTAATCTGCTGCTTGCAAACA
AAAAAACCACCGCTACCAGCGGTGGTTTGTTTGCCGGATCAAGAGCTACCAACTCTTTTTCCGAAGGTAA
CTGGCTTCAGCAGAGCGCAGATACCAAATACTGTTCTTCTAGTGTAGCCGTAGTTAGGCCACCACTTCAA
GAACTCTGTAGCACCGCCTACATACCTCGCTCTGCTAATCCTGTTACCAGTGGCTGCTGCCAGTGGCGAT
AAGTCGTGTCTTACCGGGTTGGACTCAAGACGATAGTTACCGGATAAGGCGCAGCGGTCGGGCTGAACGG
GGGGTTCGTGCACACAGCCCAGCTTGGAGCGAACGACCTACACCGAACTGAGATACCTACAGCGTGAGCT
ATGAGAAAGCGCCACGCTTCCCGAAGGGAGAAAGGCGGACAGGTATCCGGTAAGCGGCAGGGTCGGAACA
GGAGAGCGCACGAGGGAGCTTCCAGGGGGAAACGCCTGGTATCTTTATAGTCCTGTCGGGTTTCGCCACC
TCTGACTTGAGCGTCGATTTTTGTGATGCTCGTCAGGGGGGCGGAGCCTATGGAAAAACGCCAGCAACGC
GGCCTTTTTACGGTTCCTGGCCTTTTGCTGGCCTTTTGCTCACATGTTCTTTCCTGCGTTATCCCCTGAT
TCTGTGGATAACCGTATTACCGCCTTTGAGTGAGCTGATACCGCTCGCCGCAGCCGAACGACCGAGCGCA
GCGAGTCAGTGAGCGAGGAAGCGGAAGAGCGCCCAATACGCAAACCGCCTCTCCCCGCGCGTTGGCCGAT
TCATTAATGCAGCTGGCACGACAGGTTTCCCGACTGGAAAGCGGGCAGTGAGCGCAACGCAATTAATGTG
AGTTAGCTCACTCATTAGGCACCCCAGGCTTTACACTTTATGCTTCCGGCTCGTATGTTGTGTGGAATTG
TGAGCGGATAACAATTTCACACAGGAAACAGCTATGACCATGATTACGCCAAGCGCGCAATTAACCCTCA
CTAAAGGGAACAAAAGCTGGAGCTGCAAGC
