>Addgene plasmid #143978 | TFORF1789 | depositor partial sequence | sequence record 284061 | Insert
ACCGCCACCATGGAACCTCCTGGTCCTGTGAGGGGGCCCTTGCAAGATTCCAGCTGGTATGAGCCTTCTG
CAGAGCTAGTGCAGACTAGGATGGCTGTATCACTAACAGCAGCTGAAACTCTGGCCCTTCAGGGTACACA
GGGACAAGAGAAGATGATGATGATGGGACCAAAGGAAGAGGAACAGTCTTGTGAGTATGAGACCAGGCTA
CCTGGGAACCACTCTACCAGTCAAGAGATCTTCCGCCAACGCTTCAGGCATCTCCGCTACCAGGAGACTC
CTGGTCCCCGGGAGGCCTTGAGCCAACTACGAGTACTCTGCTGTGAGTGGCTGAGGCCAGAGAAACACAC
GAAGGAGCAGATCCTGGAGTTCCTGGTGCTGGAACAATTCTTGACCATCCTGCCTGAGGAGCTCCAATCC
TGGGTGCGGGGACATCACCCTAAGAGTGGAGAGGAGGCTGTGACTGTGCTGGAGGATTTAGAGAAAGGAC
TTGAACCAGAGCCGCAGGTCCCAGGCCCTGCACATGGACCTGCACAGGAAGAGCCATGGGAGAAGAAGGA
ATCTCTGGGAGCAGCCCAGGAAGCACTGAGCATCCAGCTCCAGCCTAAGGAGACCCAGCCTTTCCCAAAG
AGTGAACAGGTATATTTACATTTTCTGTCAGTTGTTACAGAAGATGGCCCAGAGCCCAAGGACAAAGGAT
CATTGCCACAACCACCCATTACTGAAGTGGAATCACAGGTGTTCTCAGAAAAACTTGCTACTGACACCTC
TACATTTGAAGCTACCTCTGAGGGTACCTTAGAACTGCAGCAGAGAAATCCCAAAGCGGAGAGACTGAGG
TGGTCCCCTGCCCAGGAGGAAAGTTTCAGGCAGATGGTTGTCATCCATAAGGAAATTCCCACAGGGAAGA
AAGACCATGAATGTAGTGAATGTGGTAAAACCTTCATTTATAACTCACATCTTGTTGTCCACCAGAGAGT
TCATTCTGGAGAGAAACCCTATAAGTGTAGTGACTGTGGGAAAACTTTCAAACAGAGCTCAAACCTCGGT
CAGCATCAGAGAATTCATACAGGAGAGAAACCCTTCGAATGTAATGAATGTGGGAAGGCCTTCAGATGGG
GTGCTCATCTTGTTCAGCATCAGAGGATTCACTCAGGAGAGAAGCCCTATGAGTGTAATGAGTGTGGGAA
GGCCTTTAGTCAAAGCTCATATCTAAGTCAGCATCGGAGAATTCACAGTGGAGAGAAACCTTTTATATGT
AAAGAATGTGGGAAAGCTTATGGATGGTGCTCAGAGCTCATTAGACATCGGAGAGTTCATGCCAGAAAAG
AGCCTTCCCATTAGTAATGAACTAGTCCGTAACTTGAAAGTATTTCGATTTCTTGGCTTTATATATCTTG
TGGAAAGGACGACCTAACCTACACCAACATTAATGA
