>Addgene plasmid #143978 | TFORF1789 | depositor partial sequence | sequence record 284062 | Barcode
CCTAACCTACACCAACATTAATGA
